>Addgene plasmid #104317 | mGarnet-alpha-tubulin | addgene full sequence | sequence record 225653 | Addgene NGS Result
CGTTACATAACTTACGGTAAATGGCCCGCCTGGCTGACCGCCCAACGACCCCCGCCCATTGACGTCAATA
ATGACGTATGTTCCCATAGTAACGCCAATAGGGACTTTCCATTGACGTCAATGGGTGGAGTATTTACGGT
AAACTGCCCACTTGGCAGTACATCAAGTGTATCATATGCCAAGTACGCCCCCTATTGACGTCAATGACGG
TAAATGGCCCGCCTGGCATTATGCCCAGTACATGACCTTATGGGACTTTCCTACTTGGCAGTACATCTAC
GTATTAGTCATCGCTATTACCATGGTGATGCGGTTTTGGCAGTACATCAATGGGCGTGGATAGCGGTTTG
ACTCACGGGGATTTCCAAGTCTCCACCCCATTGACGTCAATGGGAGTTTGTTTTGGCACCAAAATCAACG
GGACTTTCCAAAATGTCGTAACAACTCCGCCCCATTGACGCAAATGGGCGGTAGGCGTGTACGGTGGGAG
GTCTATATAAGCAGAGCTGGTTTAGTGAACCGTCAGATCCGCTAGCGCTACCGGTCGCCACCATGAACAG
CCTGATCAAAGAAAACATGCGGATGAAGGTGGTGCTGGAAGGCAGCGTGAACGGCCACCAGTTCAAGTGC
ACCGGCGAGGGCGAGGGCAACCCCTACATGGGCACCCAGACCATGCGGATCAAAGTGATCGAGGGCGGAC
CTCTGCCCTTCGCCTTCGACATCCTGGCCACATCCTTCATGTACGGCAGCAAGACCTTCATCAAGTACCC
CAAGGGCATCCCCGATTTCTTCAAGCAGAGCTTCCCCGAGGGCTTCACCTGGGAGAGAGTGACCAGATAC
GAGGACGGCGGCGTGATCACCGTGATGCAGGACACCAGCCTGGAAGATGGCTGCCTGGTGTACCATGCCC
AGGTCAGGGGCGTGAATTTTCCCAGCAACGGCGCCGTGATGCAGAAGAAAACCAAGGGCTGGGAGCCCAA
CACCGAGATGATGTACCCCGCTGACGGCGGACTGAGAGGCTACAACCACATGGCCCTGAAGGTGGACGGC
GGAGGGCACCTGAGCTGCAGCCTGGTGACCACCTACCGATCCAAGAAAACCGTGGGCAACATCAAGATGC
CCGGCATCCACGCCGTGGACCGGCGGCTGGAAAGGCTGGAAGAGTCCGACAACGAGATGTTCGTGGTGCA
GCGGGAGCACGCCGTGGCCAAGTTCGCCGGCCTGGGCGGAGGGTCCGGACTCAGATCTCGAGTGCGTGAG
TGCATCTCCATCCACGTTGGCCAGGCTGGTGTCCAGATTGGCAATGCCTGCTGGGAGCTCTACTGCCTGG
AACACGGCATCCAGCCCGATGGCCAGATGCCAAGTGACAAGACCATTGGGGGAGGAGATGACTCCTTCAA
CACCTTCTTCAGTGAGACGGGCGCTGGCAAGCACGTGCCCCGGGCTGTGTTTGTAGACTTGGAACCCACA
GTCATTGATGAAGTTCGCACTGGCACCTACCGCCAGCTCTTCCACCCTGAGCAGCTCATCACAGGCAAGG
AAGATGCTGCCAATAACTATGCCCGAGGGCACTACACCATTGGCAAGGAGATCATTGACCTTGTGTTGGA
CCGAATTCGCAAGCTGGCTGACCAGTGCACCGGTCTTCAGGGCTTCTTGGTTTTCCACAGCTTTGGTGGG
GGAACTGGTTCTGGGTTCACCTCCCTGCTCATGGAACGTCTCTCAGTTGATTATGGCAAGAAGTCCAAGC
TGGAGTTCTCCATTTACCCAGCACCCCAGGTTTCCACAGCTGTAGTTGAGCCCTACAACTCCATCCTCAC
CACCCACACCACCCTGGAGCACTCTGATTGTGCCTTCATGGTAGACAATGAGGCCATCTATGACATCTGT
CGTAGAAACCTCGATATCGAGCGCCCAACCTACACTAACCTTAACCGCCTTATTAGCCAGATTGTGTCCT
CCATCACTGCTTCCCTGAGATTTGATGGAGCCCTGAATGTTGACCTGACAGAATTCCAGACCAACCTGGT
GCCCTACCCCCGCATCCACTTCCCTCTGGCCACATATGCCCCTGTCATCTCTGCTGAGAAAGCCTACCAT
GAACAGCTTTCTGTAGCAGAGATCACCAATGCTTGCTTTGAGCCAGCCAACCAGATGGTGAAATGTGACC
CTCGCCATGGTAAATACATGGCTTGCTGCCTGTTGTACCGTGGTGACGTGGTTCCCAAAGATGTCAATGC
TGCCATTGCCACCATCAAAACCAAGCGCAGCATCCAGTTTGTGGATTGGTGCCCCACTGGCTTCAAGGTT
GGCATCAACTACCAGCCTCCCACTGTGGTGCCTGGTGGAGACCTGGCCAAGGTACAGAGAGCTGTGTGCA
TGCTGAGCAACACCACAGCCATTGCTGAGGCCTGGGCTCGCCTGGACCACAAGTTTGACCTGATGTATGC
CAAGCGTGCCTTTGTTCACTGGTACGTGGGTGAGGGGATGGAGGAAGGCGAGTTTTCAGAGGCCCGTGAA
GATATGGCTGCCCTTGAGAAGGATTATGAGGAGGTTGGTGTGGATTCTGTTGAAGGAGAGGGTGAGGAAG
AAGGAGAGGAATACTAAGGATCCACCGGATCTAGATAACTGATCATAATCAGCCATACCACATTTGTAGA
GGTTTTACTTGCTTTAAAAAACCTCCCACACCTCCCCCTGAACCTGAAACATAAAATGAATGCAATTGTT
GTTGTTAACTTGTTTATTGCAGCTTATAATGGTTACAAATAAAGCAATAGCATCACAAATTTCACAAATA
AAGCATTTTTTTCACTGCATTCTAGTTGTGGTTTGTCCAAACTCATCAATGTATCTTAAGGCGTAAATTG
TAAGCGTTAATATTTTGTTAAAATTCGCGTTAAATTTTTGTTAAATCAGCTCATTTTTTAACCAATAGGC
CGAAATCGGCAAAATCCCTTATAAATCAAAAGAATAGACCGAGATAGGGT
[37 nt withheld, positions 2991-3027]
AAAGAACGTGGACTCCAACGTCAAAGG
[49 nt withheld, positions 3055-3103]
T
[91 nt withheld, positions 3105-3195]
G
[124 nt withheld, positions 3197-3320]
CAGGTGGCACTTTTCGGGGAAATGTGCGCGGAACCCCTATTTGTTTATTTTTCTAAATACATTCAAATAT
GTATCCGCTCATGAGACAATAACCCTGATAAATGCTTCAATAATATTGAAAAAGGAAGAGTCCTGAGGCG
GAAAGAACCAGCTGTGGAATGTGTGTCAGTTAGGGTGTGGAAAGTCCCCAGGCTCCCCAGCAGGCAGAAG
TATGCAAAGCATGCATCTCAATTAGTCAGCAACCATAGTCCCGCCCCTAACTCCGCCCATCCCGCCCCTA
ACTCCGCCCAGTTCCGCCCATTCTCCGCCCCATGGCTGACTAATTTTTTTTATTTATGCAGAGGCCGAGG
CCGCCTCGGCCTCTGAGCTATTCCAGAAGTAGTGAGGAGGCTTTTTTGGAGGCCTAGGCTTTTGCAAAGA
TCGATCAAGAGACAGGATGAGGATCGTTTCGCATGATTGAACAAGATGGATTGCACGCAGGTTCTCCGGC
CGCTTGGGTGGAGAGGCTATTCGGCTATGACTGGGCACAACAGACAATCGGCTGCTCTGATGCCGCCGTG
TTCCGGCTGTCAGCGCAGGGGCGCCCGGTTCTTTTTGTCAAGACCGACCTGTCCGGTGCCCTGAATGAAC
TGCAAGACGAGGCAGCGCGGCTATCGTGGCTGGCCACGACGGGCGTTCCTTGCGCAGCTGTGCTCGACGT
TGTCACTGAAGCGGGAAGGGACTGGCTGCTATTGGGCGAAGTGCCGGGGCAGGATCTCCTGTCATCTCAC
CTTGCTCCTGCCGAGAAAGTATCCATCATGGCTGATGCAATGCGGCGGCTGCATACGCTTGATCCGGCTA
CCTGCCCATTCGACCACCAAGCGAAACATCGCATCGAGCGAGCACGTACTCGGATGGAAGCCGGTCTTGT
CGATCAGGATGATCTGGACGAAGAGCATCAGGGGCTCGCGCCAGCCGAACTGTTCGCCAGGCTCAAGGCG
AGCATGCCCGACGGCGAGGATCTCGTCGTGACCCATGGCGATGCCTGCTTGCCGAATATCATGGTGGAAA
ATGGCCGCTTTTCTGGATTCATCGACTGTGGCCGGCTGGGTGTGGCGGACCGCTATCAGGACATAGCGTT
GGCTACCCGTGATATTGCTGAAGAGCTTGGCGGCGAATGGGCTGACCGCTTCCTCGTGCTTTACGGTATC
GCCGCTCCCGATTCGCAGCGCATCGCCTTCTATCGCCTTCTTGACGAGTTCTTCTGAGCGGGACTCTGGG
GTTCGAAATGACCGACCAAGCGACGCCCAACCTGCCATCACGAGATTTCGATTCCACCGCCGCCTTCTAT
GAAAGGTTGGGCTTCGGAATCGTTTTCCGGGACGCCGGCTGGATGATCCTCCAGCGCGGGGATCTCATGC
TGGAGTTCTTCGCCCACCCTAGGGGGAGGCTAACTGAAACACGGAAGGAGACAATACCGGAAGGAACCCG
CGCTATGACGGCAATAAAAAGACAGAATAAAACGCACGGTGTTGGGTCGTTTGTTCATAAACGCGGGGTT
CGGTCCCAGGGCTGGCACTCTGTCGATACCCCACCGAGACCCCATTGGGGCCAATACGCCCGCGTTTCTT
CCTTTTCCCCACCCCACCCCCCAAGTTCGGGTGAAGGCCCAGGGCTCGCAGCCAACGTCGGGGCGGCAGG
CCCTGCCATAGCCTCAGGTTACTCATATATACTTTAGATTGATTTAAAACTTCATTTTTAATTTAAAAGG
ATCTAGGTGAAGATCCTTTTTGATAATCTCATGACCAAAATCCCTTAACGTGAGTTTTCGTTCCACTGAG
CGTCAGACCCCGTAGAAAAGATCAAAGGATCTTCTTGAGATCCTTTTTTTCTGCGCGTAATCTGCTGCTT
GCAAACAAAAAAACCACCGCTACCAGCGGTGGTTTGTTTGCCGGATCAAGAGCTACCAACTCTTTTTCCG
AAGGTAACTGGCTTCAGCAGAGCGCAGATACCAAATACTGTTCTTCTAGTGTAGCCGTAGTTAGGCCACC
ACTTCAAGAACTCTGTAGCACCGCCTACATACCTCGCTCTGCTAATCCTGTTACCAGTGGCTGCTGCCAG
TGGCGATAAGTCGTGTCTTACCGGGTTGGACTCAAGACGATAGTTACCGGATAAGGCGCAGCGGTCGGGC
TGAACGGGGGGTTCGTGCACACAGCCCAGCTTGGAGCGAACGACCTACACCGAACTGAGATACCTACAGC
GTGAGCTATGAGAAAGCGCCACGCTTCCCGAAGGGAGAAAGGCGGACAGGTATCCGGTAAGCGGCAGGGT
CGGAACAGGAGAGCGCACGAGGGAGCTTCCAGGGGGAAACGCCTGGTATCTTTATAGTCCTGTCGGGTTT
CGCCACCTCTGACTTGAGCGTCGATTTTTGTGATGCTCGTCAGGGGGGCGGAGCCTATGGAAAAACGCCA
GCAACGCGGCCTTTTTACGGTTCCTGGCCTTTTGCTGGCCTTTTGCTCACATGTTCTTTCCTGCGTTATC
CCCTGATTCTGTGGATAACCGTATTACCGCCATGCATTAGTTATTAATAGTAATCAATTACGGGGTCATT
AGTTCATAGCCCATATATGGAGTTCCG
Features (pLannotate 1.2.2; 16 found; start..end, strand, type, name):
      1..304     +  enhancer       CMV enhancer: human cytomegalovirus immediate early enhancer
    305..508     +  promoter       CMV promoter: human cytomegalovirus (CMV) immediate early promoter
    553..1233    +  CDS            mGarnet: mGarnet is a basic (constitutively fluorescent) red fluorescent protein published in 2015, derived from Entacmaea quadricolor. It has high acid sensitivity.
   1234..1252    +  misc_feature   MCS (fragment): multiple cloning site
   1255..2604    +  CDS            TBA1B_BOVIN: Experimental evidence at protein level: Swiss-Prot protein existence level 1. Tubulin is the major constituent of microtubules. It binds two moles of GTP, one at an exchangeable site on the beta chain and one at a non-exchangeable site on the alpha chain. From Bos taurus (Bovine).
   2630..2714    +  CDS            large T antigen (fragment): large T antigen from SV40 (simian virus 40)
   2737..2858    +  polyA_signal   SV40 poly(A) signal: SV40 polyadenylation signal
   2892..3320    -  rep_origin     f1 ori (sequence partly withheld): f1 bacteriophage origin of replication; arrow indicates direction of (+) strand synthesis
   3347..3451    +  promoter       AmpR promoter: bla
   3520..3730    +  promoter       SV40 promoter: SV40 early promoter
   3773..4567    +  CDS            NeoR/KanR: aminoglycoside phosphotransferase from Tn5; aph(3')-II (or nptII); confers resistance to neomycin, kanamycin, and G418 (Geneticin®)
   4588..4740    +  CDS            ble (fragment): BLE_KLEPN - Experimental evidence at protein level: Swiss-Prot protein existence level 1. Binding protein with a strong affinity to the bleomycin family of antibiotics. Binds to CL990; an antimitotic-antibiotic compound. From Klebsiella pneumoniae.
   4799..4846    +  polyA_signal   HSV TK poly(A) signal: herpes simplex virus thymidine kinase polyadenylation signal (Cole and Stacy, 1985)
   4937..4953    -  polyA_signal   bGH poly(A) signal (fragment): bovine growth hormone polyadenylation signal
   5175..5763    +  rep_origin     ori: high-copy-number ColE1/pMB1/pBR322/pUC origin of replication
   5878..5937    +  enhancer       CMV enhancer (fragment): human cytomegalovirus immediate early enhancer
