[The description below was written by a language model from this plasmid's Addgene catalogue record and pLannotate feature annotations shown in this document.]
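Description:
mGarnet-alpha-tubulin is a mammalian expression plasmid of about 5.9 kb built on a pEGFP-type backbone, in which the original fluorescent protein has been replaced by the far-red protein mGarnet fused to alpha-tubulin. It is maintained in E. coli as a high-copy plasmid through a ColE1/pUC-type origin and is selected with kanamycin. An f1 phage origin is also present. The resistance cassette is the dual-purpose NeoR/KanR gene (Tn5 aminoglycoside phosphotransferase). It is preceded by both a bacterial bla promoter and the SV40 early promoter and is terminated by the HSV TK polyadenylation signal. The same gene therefore gives kanamycin resistance in bacteria and can support G418 selection of transfected mammalian cells. Short annotated fragments of ble, SV40 large T antigen and a bGH poly(A) signal appear to be backbone remnants or partial annotation matches rather than functional elements.

The payload is a single transcription unit driven by the human cytomegalovirus immediate early enhancer and promoter and terminated by the SV40 poly(A) signal. The mGarnet coding sequence, a monomeric red/far-red fluorescent protein derived from Entacmaea quadricolor, sits at the 5′ end. A short remnant of the multiple cloning site serves as a linker and joins it to an alpha-tubulin open reading frame, placing the fluorophore at the N-terminus of tubulin. The catalogue entry does not state the species of the tubulin. The automated annotation matched it best to the bovine alpha-1B chain, but this protein is highly conserved, so the match does not establish origin. The construct is used to visualise alpha-tubulin in transfected cells, and the associated publication describes mGarnet as a label for live-cell STED super-resolution imaging.
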