Addgene plasmid #104317: mGarnet-alpha-tubulin
Purpose: codes for a fusion of fluorescent protein mGarnet and alpha-tubulin, visualizes alpha-tubulin
Depositing lab: Ulrich Nienhaus. Publication: Monomeric Garnet, a far-red fluorescent protein for live-cell STED imaging. Hense A, Prunsche B, Gao P, Ishitsuka Y, Nienhaus K, Nienhaus GU. Sci Rep. 2015 Dec 9;5:18006. doi: 10.1038/srep18006. PubMed 26648024.
Backbone
  Vector backbone: pEGFP
  Vector type: Mammalian Expression
Growth in bacteria
  Bacterial resistance: Kanamycin, 50 μg/mL
  Growth temperature: 37°C
  Growth strain: DH5alpha
  Copy number: High Copy
Gene/Insert
  Gene/Insert name: mGarnet-alpha-tubulin
  Insert size (bp): 2082
  Promoter: CMV
  Cloning method: Unknown
  Sequencing primers: 5′ CMV-F
Terms and licenses: Academic/Nonprofit Terms; Industry Terms: Not Available to Industry
How to cite: mGarnet-alpha-tubulin was a gift from Ulrich Nienhaus (Addgene plasmid # 104317 ; http://n2t.net/addgene:104317 ; RRID:Addgene_104317)
